>Addgene plasmid #223843 | AiP1999 - pAAV-AiE2255m-minBG-iCre(R297T)-BGHpA | addgene full sequence | sequence record 443652 | Addgene NGS Result
TCGAGAGATCTTCGACTGTGCCTTCTAGTTGCCAGCCATCTGTTGTTTGCCCCTCCCCCGTGCCTTCCTT
GACCCTGGAAGGTGCCACTCCCACTGTCCTTTCCTAATAAAATGAGGAAATTGCATCGCATTGTCTGAGT
AGGTGTCATTCTATTCTGGGGGGTGGGGTGGGGCAGGACAGCAAGGGGGAGGATTGGGAAGACAATAGCA
GGCATGAGATCTCACGTGCGGACCGAGCGGCCGCAGGAACCCCTAGTGATGGAGTTGGCCACTCCCTCTC
TGCGCGCTCGCTCGCTCACTGAGGCCGGGCGACCAAAGGTCGCCCGACGCCCGGGCTTTGCCCGGGCGGC
CTCAGTGAGCGAGCGAGCGCGCAGCTGCCTGCAGGGGCGCCTGATGCGGTATTTTCTCCTTACGCATCTG
TGCGGTATTTCACACCGCATA
[95 nt withheld, positions 442-536]
T
[46 nt withheld, positions 538-583]
C
[141 nt withheld, positions 585-725]
CCTTTGACGTTGGAGTCCACGTTCTTT
[37 nt withheld, positions 753-789]
ACTCTATCTCGGGCTATTCTTTTGATTTATAAGGGATTTTGCCGATTTCGGTCTATTGGTTAAAAAATGA
GCTGATTTAACAAAAATTTAACGCGAATTTTAACAAAATATTAACGTTTACAATTTTATGGTGCACTCTC
AGTACAATCTGCTCTGATGCCGCATAGTTAAGCCAGCCCCGACACCCGCCAACACCCGCTGACGCGCCCT
GACGGGCTTGTCTGCTCCCGGCATCCGCTTACAGACAAGCTGTGACCGTCTCCGGGAGCTGCATGTGTCA
GAGGTTTTCACCGTCATCACCGAAACGCGCGAGACGAAAGGGCCTCGTGATACGCCTATTTTTATAGGTT
AATGTCATGATAATAATGGTTTCTTAGACGTCAGGTGGCACTTTTCGGGGAAATGTGCGCGGAACCCCTA
TTTGTTTATTTTTCTAAATACATTCAAATATGTATCCGCTCATGAGACAATAACCCTGATAAATGCTTCA
ATAATATTGAAAAAGGAAGAGTATGAGTATTCAACATTTCCGTGTCGCCCTTATTCCCTTTTTTGCGGCA
TTTTGCCTTCCTGTTTTTGCTCACCCAGAAACGCTGGTGAAAGTAAAAGATGCTGAAGATCAGTTGGGTG
CACGAGTGGGTTACATCGAACTGGATCTCAACAGCGGTAAGATCCTTGAGAGTTTTCGCCCCGAAGAACG
TTTTCCAATGATGAGCACTTTTAAAGTTCTGCTATGTGGCGCGGTATTATCCCGTATTGACGCCGGGCAA
GAGCAACTCGGTCGCCGCATACACTATTCTCAGAATGACTTGGTTGAGTACTCACCAGTCACAGAAAAGC
ATCTTACGGATGGCATGACAGTAAGAGAATTATGCAGTGCTGCCATAACCATGAGTGATAACACTGCGGC
CAACTTACTTCTGACAACGATCGGAGGACCGAAGGAGCTAACCGCTTTTTTGCACAACATGGGGGATCAT
GTAACTCGCCTTGATCGTTGGGAACCGGAGCTGAATGAAGCCATACCAAACGACGAGCGTGACACCACGA
TGCCTGTAGCAATGGCAACAACGTTGCGCAAACTATTAACTGGCGAACTACTTACTCTAGCTTCCCGGCA
ACAATTAATAGACTGGATGGAGGCGGATAAAGTTGCAGGACCACTTCTGCGCTCGGCCCTTCCGGCTGGC
TGGTTTATTGCTGATAAATCTGGAGCCGGTGAGCGTGGGTCTCGCGGTATCATTGCAGCACTGGGGCCAG
ATGGTAAGCCCTCCCGTATCGTAGTTATCTACACGACGGGGAGTCAGGCAACTATGGATGAACGAAATAG
ACAGATCGCTGAGATAGGTGCCTCACTGATTAAGCATTGGTAACTGTCAGACCAAGTTTACTCATATATA
CTTTAGATTGATTTAAAACTTCATTTTTAATTTAAAAGGATCTAGGTGAAGATCCTTTTTGATAATCTCA
TGACCAAAATCCCTTAACGTGAGTTTTCGTTCCACTGAGCGTCAGACCCCGTAGAAAAGATCAAAGGATC
TTCTTGAGATCCTTTTTTTCTGCGCGTAATCTGCTGCTTGCAAACAAAAAAACCACCGCTACCAGCGGTG
GTTTGTTTGCCGGATCAAGAGCTACCAACTCTTTTTCCGAAGGTAACTGGCTTCAGCAGAGCGCAGATAC
CAAATACTGTTCTTCTAGTGTAGCCGTAGTTAGGCCACCACTTCAAGAACTCTGTAGCACCGCCTACATA
CCTCGCTCTGCTAATCCTGTTACCAGTGGCTGCTGCCAGTGGCGATAAGTCGTGTCTTACCGGGTTGGAC
TCAAGACGATAGTTACCGGATAAGGCGCAGCGGTCGGGCTGAACGGGGGGTTCGTGCACACAGCCCAGCT
TGGAGCGAACGACCTACACCGAACTGAGATACCTACAGCGTGAGCTATGAGAAAGCGCCACGCTTCCCGA
AGGGAGAAAGGCGGACAGGTATCCGGTAAGCGGCAGGGTCGGAACAGGAGAGCGCACGAGGGAGCTTCCA
GGGGGAAACGCCTGGTATCTTTATAGTCCTGTCGGGTTTCGCCACCTCTGACTTGAGCGTCGATTTTTGT
GATGCTCGTCAGGGGGGCGGAGCCTATGGAAAAACGCCAGCAACGCGGCCTTTTTACGGTTCCTGGCCTT
TTGCTGGCCTTTTGCTCACATGTCCTGCAGGCAGCTGCGCGCTCGCTCGCTCACTGAGGCCGCCCGGGCG
TCGGGCGACCTTTGGTCGCCCGGCCTCAGTGAGCGAGCGAGCGCGCAGAGAGGGAGTGGCCAACTCCATC
ACTAGGGGTTCCTGCGGCCGCACGCGTTGTAAGAGTAATAATCGCCGGCGGGCTGTGTTTTATTAAGGCC
ATATCAACTAGTTTACTGAGTCACACCCTGTATCCGCTTGCTAGCTCCCCTCCTTCAGTCAAAGGTGCCA
CGGTTTAGATCTTTGGATGGATGATGTTATCTCTGGCTCCCTTGCCTCGGCAGCAGGTTTTCTGGGACCC
AGTCCTCAGAGCAAATGAGCAGATCAGAGGTTCTCACATTGTTAGAGCTTGGCTCCACGTTGCCCAATTA
TCCCCCCAGAACGAAGGCATTGGTAGAGCAGGATCTGCAGGTGGCTGAGTTTCTCATTTGCTGCCCTGCA
GGTGTCTTAGCGCTTGAGCTTCTGGGGAAGTGGCCTCTCCCCTCTCTGTAAACAGCTGACCCAGAGAGGA
AGATGCTGAGACCAGGCATTTCTGAGACCATGCAGGGTGGGGACATGCACCCGTCCTCATCTCTGCAGGA
CCCTCCACAGGGCGGCACAAGCCACGTGCTCCGCAGGGGCTCAGCTGGGCAGCATTCCTGAGCTGCTGGG
AAGAGGGGCCATCCCCAGCTATCTTTCCCATGTGGTCCTGAGTCATCCAGTTCCAGTCTTCCCTGTAGGA
TTCCTTGGGGTCTCAGAGAGCAAAGCTCGGCAAGCACAGGGCCTTGGCAGCTTCTCTTTGTCTTTACAGA
AGGGTGGAGCTGATGGGAACAGATGTGTGATCTGCTTCTCTGAGGCGCCGGCGGAGCTCGGGCTGGGCAT
AAAAGTCAGGGCAGAGCCATCTATTGCTTACATTTGCTTCTGGGATCCAGATCTTTCGAAGCTAGCCACC
ATGGTGCCCAAGAAGAAGAGGAAAGTCTCCAACCTGCTGACTGTGCACCAAAACCTGCCTGCCCTCCCTG
TGGATGCCACCTCTGATGAAGTCAGGAAGAACCTGATGGACATGTTCAGGGACAGGCAGGCCTTCTCTGA
ACACACCTGGAAGATGCTCCTGTCTGTGTGCAGATCCTGGGCTGCCTGGTGCAAGCTGAACAACAGGAAA
TGGTTCCCTGCTGAACCTGAGGATGTGAGGGACTACCTCCTGTACCTGCAAGCCAGAGGCCTGGCTGTGA
AGACCATCCAACAGCACCTGGGCCAGCTCAACATGCTGCACAGGAGATCTGGCCTGCCTCGCCCTTCTGA
CTCCAATGCTGTGTCCCTGGTGATGAGGAGAATCAGAAAGGAGAATGTGGATGCTGGGGAGAGAGCCAAG
CAGGCCCTGGCCTTTGAACGCACTGACTTTGACCAAGTCAGATCCCTGATGGAGAACTCTGACAGATGCC
AGGACATCAGGAACCTGGCCTTCCTGGGCATTGCCTACAACACCCTGCTGCGCATTGCCGAAATTGCCAG
AATCAGAGTGAAGGACATCTCCCGCACCGATGGTGGGAGAATGCTGATCCACATTGGCAGGACCAAGACC
CTGGTGTCCACAGCTGGTGTGGAGAAGGCCCTGTCCCTGGGGGTTACCAAGCTGGTGGAGAGATGGATCT
CTGTGTCTGGTGTGGCTGATGACCCCAACAACTACCTGTTCTGCCGGGTCAGAAAGAATGGTGTGGCTGC
CCCTTCTGCCACCTCCCAACTGTCCACCCGGGCCCTGGAAGGGATCTTTGAGGCCACCCACCGCCTGATC
TATGGTGCCAAGGATGACTCTGGGCAGAGATACCTGGCCTGGTCTGGCCACTCTGCCAGAGTGGGTGCTG
CCACCGACATGGCCAGGGCTGGTGTGTCCATCCCTGAAATCATGCAGGCTGGTGGCTGGACCAATGTGAA
CATTGTGATGAACTACATCAGAAACCTGGACTCTGAGACTGGGGCCATGGTGAGGCTGCTCGAAGATGGG
GACTGAGGCGCGCCGAATTCAAGCTTC
Features (pLannotate 1.2.2; 12 found; start..end, strand, type, name):
     16..127     +  polyA_signal   bGH poly(A) signal: bovine growth hormone polyadenylation signal
    245..385     +  repeat_region  AAV2 ITR: inverted terminal repeat of adeno-associated virus serotype 2 inverted
    390..441     -  misc_feature   bom (fragment): basis of mobility region from pBR322
    460..915     +  rep_origin     f1 ori (sequence partly withheld): f1 bacteriophage origin of replication; arrow indicates direction of (+) strand synthesis
    916..965     -  misc_feature   bom (fragment): basis of mobility region from pBR322
   1067..1102    -  CDS            rop (fragment): Rop protein, which maintains plasmids at low copy number; rop
   1197..1301    +  promoter       AmpR promoter: bla
   1302..2162    +  CDS            AmpR: β-lactamase; bla; confers resistance to ampicillin, carbenicillin, and related antibiotics
   2333..2921    +  rep_origin     ori: high-copy-number ColE1/pMB1/pBR322/pUC origin of replication
   2994..3021    +  repeat_region  AAV2 ITR (fragment): inverted terminal repeat of adeno-associated virus serotype 2 inverted
   3050..3077    +  repeat_region  AAV2 ITR (fragment): inverted terminal repeat of adeno-associated virus serotype 2 inverted
   3967..4992    +  CDS            cre: RECR_BPP1 - Experimental evidence at protein level: Swiss-Prot protein existence level 1. Catalyzes site-specific recombination between two 34-base- pair LOXP sites. Its role is to maintain the phage genome as a monomeric unit-copy plasmid in the lysogenic state. From Escherichia phage P1 (Bacteriophage P1).
