[The description below was written by a language model from this plasmid's Addgene catalogue record and pLannotate feature annotations shown in this document.]
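Description:
AiP1999 - pAAV-AiE2255m-minBG-iCre(R297T)-BGHpA is a 5,016 bp AAV transfer plasmid built on a pAAV backbone, intended for packaging into recombinant adeno-associated virus and delivery to the brain. In bacteria it is maintained at high copy from a ColE1/pUC-type origin and selected with ampicillin through the β-lactamase gene and its native promoter. An f1 phage origin and small remnants of pBR322 bom and rop sequences are also present in the backbone. AAV2 inverted terminal repeats flank the expression cassette and supply the signals for replication and encapsidation of the viral genome. One ITR is annotated in full, while the other is detected only as two short fragments, which may reflect either the annotation tool's difficulty with these repeats or the sequence itself.

The payload is a compact enhancer-driven recombinase cassette. According to the name and catalogue fields, the AiE2255m enhancer sits upstream of a minimal beta-globin promoter (minBG). Neither element is called in the feature table, but the unannotated stretch between the fragmented ITR and the recombinase coding sequence is where they would lie. A minimal promoter has little activity of its own, so cell-type specificity is expected to come from the enhancer. The coding sequence is iCre, a synthetic codon-improved Cre recombinase that catalyses recombination between loxP sites, here carrying an arginine-to-threonine substitution at residue 297. The record does not state the functional effect of this mutation. Transcripts are terminated by the bovine growth hormone polyadenylation signal. The stated purpose is to express iCre(R297T) in neurons of the paraventricular nucleus of the thalamus (PVT), which would allow Cre-dependent reporters or effectors to be switched on selectively in that population.
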