Addgene plasmid #223843: AiP1999 - pAAV-AiE2255m-minBG-iCre(R297T)-BGHpA
Purpose: Enhancer-driven expression of the iCre(R297T) recombinase in thalamic PVT neurons
Depositing lab: Bosiljka Tasic. Depositing organization: Allen Institute.
Backbone
  Vector backbone: pAAV
  Total vector size (bp): 5016
  Vector type: AAV
Growth in bacteria
  Bacterial resistance: Ampicillin, 100 μg/mL
  Growth temperature: 37°C
  Growth strain: NEB Stable
  Copy number: High Copy
Gene/Insert
  Gene/Insert name: iCre(R297T)
  Species: Synthetic
  Insert size (bp): 1056
  Mutation: Argenine in aa297 was replaced with Threonine
  Promoter: minBG
  Cloning method: Restriction Enzyme; 5′ cloning site BamHI (not destroyed); 3′ cloning site XhoI (not destroyed)
  Sequencing primers: 5′ GTTGCCAGCCATCTGTTGTTTGC
Terms and licenses: Academic/Nonprofit Terms; Industry Terms: Not Available to Industry
How to cite: AiP1999 - pAAV-AiE2255m-minBG-iCre(R297T)-BGHpA was a gift from Bosiljka Tasic (Addgene plasmid # 223843 ; http://n2t.net/addgene:223843 ; RRID:Addgene_223843)
